>Addgene plasmid #84041 | FUW-tetO-EGFP | addgene full sequence | sequence record 490455 | Addgene NGS Result
CGATGTACGGGCCAGATATACGCGTTGACATTGATTATTGACTAGTTATTAATAGTAATCAATTACGGGG
TCATTAGTTCATAGCCCATATATGGAGTTCCGCGTTACATAACTTACGGTAAATGGCCCGCCTGGCTGAC
CGCCCAACGACCCCCGCCCATTGACGTCAATAATGACGTATGTTCCCATAGTAACGCCAATAGGGACTTT
CCATTGACGTCAATGGGTGGAGTATTTACGGTAAACTGCCCACTTGGCAGTACATCAAGTGTATCATATG
CCAAGTACGCCCCCTATTGACGTCAATGACGGTAAATGGCCCGCCTGGCATTATGCCCAGTACATGACCT
TATGGGACTTTCCTACTTGGCAGTACATCTACGTATTAGTCATCGCTATTACCATGGTGATGCGGTTTTG
GCAGTACATCAATGGGCGTGGATAGCGGTTTGACTCACGGGGATTTCCAAGTCTCCACCCCATTGACGTC
AATGGGAGTTTGTTTTGGCACCAAAATCAACGGGACTTTCCAAAATGTCGTAACAACTCCGCCCCATTGA
CGCAAATGGGCGGTAGGCGTGTACGGTGGGAGGTCTATATAAGCAGCGCGTTTTGCCTGTACTGGGTCTC
TCTGGTTAGACCAGATCTGAGCCTGGGAGCTCTCTGGCTAACTAGGGAACCCACTGCTTAAGCCTCAATA
AAGCTTGCCTTGAGTGCTTCAAGTAGTGTGTGCCCGTCTGTTGTGTGACTCTGGTAACTAGAGATCCCTC
AGACCCTTTTAGTCAGTGTGGAAAATCTCTAGCAGTGGCGCCCGAACAGGGACTTGAAAGCGAAAGGGAA
ACCAGAGGAGCTCTCTCGACGCAGGACTCGGCTTGCTGAAGCGCGCACGGCAAGAGGCGAGGGGCGGCGA
CTGGTGAGTACGCCAAAAATTTTGACTAGCGGAGGCTAGAAGGAGAGAGATGGGTGCGAGAGCGTCAGTA
TTAAGCGGGGGAGAATTAGATCGCGATGGGAAAAAATTCGGTTAAGGCCAGGGGGAAAGAAAAAATATAA
ATTAAAACATATAGTATGGGCAAGCAGGGAGCTAGAACGATTCGCAGTTAATCCTGGCCTGTTAGAAACA
TCAGAAGGCTGTAGACAAATACTGGGACAGCTACAACCATCCCTTCAGACAGGATCAGAAGAACTTAGAT
CATTATATAATACAGTAGCAACCCTCTATTGTGTGCATCAAAGGATAGAGATAAAAGACACCAAGGAAGC
TTTAGACAAGATAGAGGAAGAGCAAAACAAAAGTAAGACCACCGCACAGCAAGCGGCCGCTGATCTTCAG
ACCTGGAGGAGGAGATATGAGGGACAATTGGAGAAGTGAATTATATAAATATAAAGTAGTAAAAATTGAA
CCATTAGGAGTAGCACCCACCAAGGCAAAGAGAAGAGTGGTGCAGAGAGAAAAAAGAGCAGTGGGAATAG
GAGCTTTGTTCCTTGGGTTCTTGGGAGCAGCAGGAAGCACTATGGGCGCAGCGTCAATGACGCTGACGGT
ACAGGCCAGACAATTATTGTCTGGTATAGTGCAGCAGCAGAACAATTTGCTGAGGGCTATTGAGGCGCAA
CAGCATCTGTTGCAACTCACAGTCTGGGGCATCAAGCAGCTCCAGGCAAGAATCCTGGCTGTGGAAAGAT
ACCTAAAGGATCAACAGCTCCTGGGGATTTGGGGTTGCTCTGGAAAACTCATTTGCACCACTGCTGTGCC
TTGGAATGCTAGTTGGAGTAATAAATCTCTGGAACAGATTTGGAATCACACGACCTGGATGGAGTGGGAC
AGAGAAATTAACAATTACACAAGCTTAATACACTCCTTAATTGAAGAATCGCAAAACCAGCAAGAAAAGA
ATGAACAAGAATTATTGGAATTAGATAAATGGGCAAGTTTGTGGAATTGGTTTAACATAACAAATTGGCT
GTGGTATATAAAATTATTCATAATGATAGTAGGAGGCTTGGTAGGTTTAAGAATAGTTTTTGCTGTACTT
TCTATAGTGAATAGAGTTAGGCAGGGATATTCACCATTATCGTTTCAGACCCACCTCCCAACCCCGAGGG
GACCCGACAGGCCCGAAGGAATAGAAGAAGAAGGTGGAGAGAGAGACAGAGACAGATCCATTCGATTAGT
GAACGGATCGGCACTGCGTGCGCCAATTCTGCAGACAAATGGCAGTATTCATCCACAATTTTAAAAGAAA
AGGGGGGATTGGGGGGTACAGTGCAGGGGAAAGAATAGTAGACATAATAGCAACAGACATACAAACTAAA
GAATTACAAAAACAAATTACAAAAATTCAAAATTTTCGGGTTTATTACAGGGACAGCAGAGATCCAGTTT
GGTTATCGAGTTTACCACTCCCTATCAGTGATAGAGAAAAGTGAAAGTCGAGTTTACCACTCCCTATCAG
TGATAGAGAAAAGTGAAAGTCGAGTTTACCACTCCCTATCAGTGATAGAGAAAAGTGAAAGTCGAGTTTA
CCACTCCCTATCAGTGATAGAGAAAAGTGAAAGTCGAGTTTACCACTCCCTATCAGTGATAGAGAAAAGT
GAAAGTCGAGTTTACCACTCCCTATCAGTGATAGAGAAAAGTGAAAGTCGAGTTTACCACTCCCTATCAG
TGATAGAGAAAAGTGAAAGTCGAGCTCGGTACCCGGGTCGAGGTAGGCGTGTACGGTGGGAGGCCTATAT
AAGCAGAGCTCGTTTAGTGAACCGTCAGATCGCCTGGAGACGCCATCCACGCTGTTTTGACCTCCATAGA
AGACACCGGGACCGATCCAGCCTCCGCGGCCCCGAATTGGCCGCAACAAGATCTGCGATCTAAGTAAGCT
TGGCATTCCGGTACTGTTGGTAAAGCCACCATGGTGAGCAAGGGCGAGGAGCTGTTCACCGGGGTGGTGC
CCATCCTGGTCGAGCTGGACGGCGACGTAAACGGCCACAAGTTCAGCGTGTCCGGCGAGGGCGAGGGCGA
TGCCACCTACGGCAAGCTGACCCTGAAGTTCATCTGCACCACCGGCAAGCTGCCCGTGCCCTGGCCCACC
CTCGTGACCACCCTGACCTACGGCGTGCAGTGCTTCAGCCGCTACCCCGACCACATGAAGCAGCACGACT
TCTTCAAGTCCGCCATGCCCGAAGGCTACGTCCAGGAGCGCACCATCTTCTTCAAGGACGACGGCAACTA
CAAGACCCGCGCCGAGGTGAAGTTCGAGGGCGACACCCTGGTGAACCGCATCGAGCTGAAGGGCATCGAC
TTCAAGGAGGACGGCAACATCCTGGGGCACAAGCTGGAGTACAACTACAACAGCCACAACGTCTATATCA
TGGCCGACAAGCAGAAGAACGGCATCAAGGTGAACTTCAAGATCCGCCACAACATCGAGGACGGCAGCGT
GCAGCTCGCCGACCACTACCAGCAGAACACCCCCATCGGCGACGGCCCCGTGCTGCTGCCCGACAACCAC
TACCTGAGCACCCAGTCCGCCCTGAGCAAAGACCCCAACGAGAAGCGCGATCACATGGTCCTGCTGGAGT
TCGTGACCGCCGCCGGGATCACTCTCGGCATGGACGAGCTGTACAAGTAAAGCGGCCAACTCGACGTTAT
TCCCTTCGATCGAATTCCGCCCCCCCCCCCTCTCCCTCCCCCCCCCCTAACGTTACTGGCCGAAGCCGCT
TGGAATAAGGCCGGTGTGCGTTTGTCTATATGTTATTTTCCACCATATTGCCGTCTTTTGGCAATGTGAG
GGCCCGGAAACCTGGCCCTGTCTTCTTGACGAGCATTCCTAGGGGTCTTTCCCCTCTCGCCAAAGGAATG
CAAGGTCTGTTGAATGTCGTGAAGGAAGCAGTTCCTCTGGAAGCTTCTTGAAGACAAACAACGTCTGTAG
CGACCCTTTGCAGGCAGCGGAACCCCCCACCTGGCGACAGGTGCCTCTGCGGCCAAAAGCCACGTGTATA
AGATACACCTGCAAAGGCGGCACAACCCCAGTGCCACGTTGTGAGTTGGATAGTTGTGGAAAGAGTCAAA
TGGCTCTCCTCAAGCGTATTCAACAAGGGGCTGAAGGATGCCCAGAAGGTACCCCATTGTATGGGATCTG
ATCTGGGGCCTCGGTGCACATGCTTTACATGTGTTTAGTCGAGGTTAAAAAAACGTCTAGGCCCCCCGAA
CCACGGGGACGTGGTTTTCCTTTGAAAAACACGATGATAATATGGCCACAACCATGACCGAGTACAAGCC
CACGGTGCGCCTCGCCACCCGCGACGACGTCCCCAGGGCCGTACGCACCCTCGCCGCCGCGTTCGCCGAC
TACCCCGCCACGCGCCACACCGTCGATCCGGACCGCCACATCGAGCGGGTCACCGAGCTGCAAGAACTCT
TCCTCACGCGCGTCGGGCTCGACATCGGCAAGGTGTGGGTCGCGGACGACGGCGCCGCGGTGGCGGTCTG
GACCACGCCGGAGAGCGTCGAAGCGGGGGCGGTGTTCGCCGAGATCGGCCCGCGCATGGCCGAGTTGAGC
GGTTCCCGGCTGGCCGCGCAGCAACAGATGGAAGGCCTCCTGGCGCCGCACCGGCCCAAGGAGCCCGCGT
GGTTCCTGGCCACCGTCGGCGTCTCGCCCGACCACCAGGGCAAGGGTCTGGGCAGCGCCGTCGTGCTCCC
CGGAGTGGAGGCGGCCGAGCGCGCCGGGGTGCCCGCCTTCCTGGAGACCTCCGCGCCCCGCAACCTCCCC
TTCTACGAGCGGCTCGGCTTCACCGTCACCGCCGACGTCGAGGTGCCCGAAGGACCGCGCACCTGGTGCA
TGACCCGCAAGCCCGGTGCCTGACGCCCGCCCCACGACCCGCAGCGCCCGACCGAAAGGAGCGCACGACC
CCATGCATCGATTTCGAACCCAATTCGATATCAAGCTTATCGATAATCAACCTCTGGATTACAAAATTTG
TGAAAGATTGACTGGTATTCTTAACTATGTTGCTCCTTTTACGCTATGTGGATACGCTGCTTTAATGCCT
TTGTATCATGCTATTGCTTCCCGTATGGCTTTCATTTTCTCCTCCTTGTATAAATCCTGGTTGCTGTCTC
TTTATGAGGAGTTGTGGCCCGTTGTCAGGCAACGTGGCGTGGTGTGCACTGTGTTTGCTGACGCAACCCC
CACTGGTTGGGGCATTGCCACCACCTGTCAGCTCCTTTCCGGGACTTTCGCTTTCCCCCTCCCTATTGCC
ACGGCGGAACTCATCGCCGCCTGCCTTGCCCGCTGCTGGACAGGGGCTCGGCTGTTGGGCACTGACAATT
CCGTGGTGTTGTCGGGGAAATCATCGTCCTTTCCTTGGCTGCTCGCCTGTGTTGCCACCTGGATTCTGCG
CGGGACGTCCTTCTGCTACGTCCCTTCGGCCCTCAATCCAGCGGACCTTCCTTCCCGCGGCCTGCTGCCG
GCTCTGCGGCCTCTTCCGCGTCTTCGCCTTCGCCCTCAGACGAGTCGGATCTCCCTTTGGGCCGCCTCCC
CGCATCGATACCGTCGACCTCGAGACCTAGAAAAACATGGAGCAATCACAAGTAGCAATACAGCAGCTAC
CAATGCTGATTGTGCCTGGCTAGAAGCACAAGAGGAGGAGGAGGTGGGTTTTCCAGTCACACCTCAGGTA
CCTTTAAGACCAATGACTTACAAGGCAGCTGTAGATCTTAGCCACTTTTTAAAAGAAAAGGGGGGACTGG
AAGGGCTAATTCACTCCCAACGAAGACAAGATATCCTTGATCTGTGGATCTACCACACACAAGGCTACTT
CCCTGATTGGCAGAACTACACACCAGGGCCAGGGATCAGATATCCACTGACCTTTGGATGGTGCTACAAG
CTAGTACCAGTTGAGCAAGAGAAGGTAGAAGAAGCCAATGAAGGAGAGAACACCCGCTTGTTACACCCTG
TGAGCCTGCATGGGATGGATGACCCGGAGAGAGAAGTATTAGAGTGGAGGTTTGACAGCCGCCTAGCATT
TCATCACATGGCCCGAGAGCTGCATCCGGACTGTACTGGGTCTCTCTGGTTAGACCAGATCTGAGCCTGG
GAGCTCTCTGGCTAACTAGGGAACCCACTGCTTAAGCCTCAATAAAGCTTGCCTTGAGTGCTTCAAGTAG
TGTGTGCCCGTCTGTTGTGTGACTCTGGTAACTAGAGATCCCTCAGACCCTTTTAGTCAGTGTGGAAAAT
CTCTAGCAGGGCCCGTTTAAACCCGCTGATCAGCCTCGACTGTGCCTTCTAGTTGCCAGCCATCTGTTGT
TTGCCCCTCCCCCGTGCCTTCCTTGACCCTGGAAGGTGCCACTCCCACTGTCCTTTCCTAATAAAATGAG
GAAATTGCATCGCATTGTCTGAGTAGGTGTCATTCTATTCTGGGGGGTGGGGTGGGGCAGGACAGCAAGG
GGGAGGATTGGGAAGACAATAGCAGGCATGCTGGGGATGCGGTGGGCTCTATGGCTTCTGAGGCGGAAAG
AACCAGCTGGGGCTCTAGGGGGTATCCCC
[124 nt withheld, positions 6540-6663]
C
[91 nt withheld, positions 6665-6755]
A
[49 nt withheld, positions 6757-6805]
CCTTTGACGTTGGAGTCCACGTTCTTT
[37 nt withheld, positions 6833-6869]
ACCCTATCTCGGTCTATTCTTTTGATTTATAAGGGATTTTGCCGATTTCGGCCTATTGGTTAAAAAATGA
GCTGATTTAACAAAAATTTAACGCGAATTAATTCTGTGGAATGTGTGTCAGTTAGGGTGTGGAAAGTCCC
CAGGCTCCCCAGCAGGCAGAAGTATGCAAAGCATGCATCTCAATTAGTCAGCAACCAGGTGTGGAAAGTC
CCCAGGCTCCCCAGCAGGCAGAAGTATGCAAAGCATGCATCTCAATTAGTCAGCAACCATAGTCCCGCCC
CTAACTCCGCCCATCCCGCCCCTAACTCCGCCCAGTTCCGCCCATTCTCCGCCCCATGGCTGACTAATTT
TTTTTATTTATGCAGAGGCCGAGGCCGCCTCTGCCTCTGAGCTATTCCAGAAGTAGTGAGGAGGCTTTTT
TGGAGGCCTAGGCTTTTGCAAAAAGCTCCCGGGAGCTTGTATATCCATTTTCGGATCTGATCAGCACGTG
TTGACAATTAATCATCGGCATAGTATATCGGCATAGTATAATACGACAAGGTGAGGAACTAAACCATGGC
CAAGTTGACCAGTGCCGTTCCGGTGCTCACCGCGCGCGACGTCGCCGGAGCGGTCGAGTTCTGGACCGAC
CGGCTCGGGTTCTCCCGGGACTTCGTGGAGGACGACTTCGCCGGTGTGGTCCGGGACGACGTGACCCTGT
TCATCAGCGCGGTCCAGGACCAGGTGGTGCCGGACAACACCCTGGCCTGGGTGTGGGTGCGCGGCCTGGA
CGAGCTGTACGCCGAGTGGTCGGAGGTCGTGTCCACGAACTTCCGGGACGCCTCCGGGCCGGCCATGACC
GAGATCGGCGAGCAGCCGTGGGGGCGGGAGTTCGCCCTGCGCGACCCGGCCGGCAACTGCGTGCACTTCG
TGGCCGAGGAGCAGGACTGACACGTGCTACGAGATTTCGATTCCACCGCCGCCTTCTATGAAAGGTTGGG
CTTCGGAATCGTTTTCCGGGACGCCGGCTGGATGATCCTCCAGCGCGGGGATCTCATGCTGGAGTTCTTC
GCCCACCCCAACTTGTTTATTGCAGCTTATAATGGTTACAAATAAAGCAATAGCATCACAAATTTCACAA
ATAAAGCATTTTTTTCACTGCATTCTAGTTGTGGTTTGTCCAAACTCATCAATGTATCTTATCATGTCTG
TATACCGTCGACCTCTAGCTAGAGCTTGGCGTAATCATGGTCATAGCTGTTTCCTGTGTGAAATTGTTAT
CCGCTCACAATTCCACACAACATACGAGCCGGAAGCATAAAGTGTAAAGCCTGGGGTGCCTAATGAGTGA
GCTAACTCACATTAATTGCGTTGCGCTCACTGCCCGCTTTCCAGTCGGGAAACCTGTCGTGCCAGCTGCA
TTAATGAATCGGCCAACGCGCGGGGAGAGGCGGTTTGCGTATTGGGCGCTCTTCCGCTTCCTCGCTCACT
GACTCGCTGCGCTCGGTCGTTCGGCTGCGGCGAGCGGTATCAGCTCACTCAAAGGCGGTAATACGGTTAT
CCACAGAATCAGGGGATAACGCAGGAAAGAACATGTGAGCAAAAGGCCAGCAAAAGGCCAGGAACCGTAA
AAAGGCCGCGTTGCTGGCGTTTTTCCATAGGCTCCGCCCCCCTGACGAGCATCACAAAAATCGACGCTCA
AGTCAGAGGTGGCGAAACCCGACAGGACTATAAAGATACCAGGCGTTTCCCCCTGGAAGCTCCCTCGTGC
GCTCTCCTGTTCCGACCCTGCCGCTTACCGGATACCTGTCCGCCTTTCTCCCTTCGGGAAGCGTGGCGCT
TTCTCATAGCTCACGCTGTAGGTATCTCAGTTCGGTGTAGGTCGTTCGCTCCAAGCTGGGCTGTGTGCAC
GAACCCCCCGTTCAGCCCGACCGCTGCGCCTTATCCGGTAACTATCGTCTTGAGTCCAACCCGGTAAGAC
ACGACTTATCGCCACTGGCAGCAGCCACTGGTAACAGGATTAGCAGAGCGAGGTATGTAGGCGGTGCTAC
AGAGTTCTTGAAGTGGTGGCCTAACTACGGCTACACTAGAAGAACAGTATTTGGTATCTGCGCTCTGCTG
AAGCCAGTTACCTTCGGAAAAAGAGTTGGTAGCTCTTGATCCGGCAAACAAACCACCGCTGGTAGCGGTG
GTTTTTTTGTTTGCAAGCAGCAGATTACGCGCAGAAAAAAAGGATCTCAAGAAGATCCTTTGATCTTTTC
TACGGGGTCTGACGCTCAGTGGAACGAAAACTCACGTTAAGGGATTTTGGTCATGAGATTATCAAAAAGG
ATCTTCACCTAGATCCTTTTAAATTAAAAATGAAGTTTTAAATCAATCTAAAGTATATATGAGTAAACTT
GGTCTGACAGTTACCAATGCTTAATCAGTGAGGCACCTATCTCAGCGATCTGTCTATTTCGTTCATCCAT
AGTTGCCTGACTCCCCGTCGTGTAGATAACTACGATACGGGAGGGCTTACCATCTGGCCCCAGTGCTGCA
ATGATACCGCGAGACCCACGCTCACCGGCTCCAGATTTATCAGCAATAAACCAGCCAGCCGGAAGGGCCG
AGCGCAGAAGTGGTCCTGCAACTTTATCCGCCTCCATCCAGTCTATTAATTGTTGCCGGGAAGCTAGAGT
AAGTAGTTCGCCAGTTAATAGTTTGCGCAACGTTGTTGCCATTGCTACAGGCATCGTGGTGTCACGCTCG
TCGTTTGGTATGGCTTCATTCAGCTCCGGTTCCCAACGATCAAGGCGAGTTACATGATCCCCCATGTTGT
GCAAAAAAGCGGTTAGCTCCTTCGGTCCTCCGATCGTTGTCAGAAGTAAGTTGGCCGCAGTGTTATCACT
CATGGTTATGGCAGCACTGCATAATTCTCTTACTGTCATGCCATCCGTAAGATGCTTTTCTGTGACTGGT
GAGTACTCAACCAAGTCATTCTGAGAATAGTGTATGCGGCGACCGAGTTGCTCTTGCCCGGCGTCAATAC
GGGATAATACCGCGCCACATAGCAGAACTTTAAAAGTGCTCATCATTGGAAAACGTTCTTCGGGGCGAAA
ACTCTCAAGGATCTTACCGCTGTTGAGATCCAGTTCGATGTAACCCACTCGTGCACCCAACTGATCTTCA
GCATCTTTTACTTTCACCAGCGTTTCTGGGTGAGCAAAAACAGGAAGGCAAAATGCCGCAAAAAAGGGAA
TAAGGGCGACACGGAAATGTTGAATACTCATACTCTTCCTTTTTCAATATTATTGAAGCATTTATCAGGG
TTATTGTCTCATGAGCGGATACATATTTGAATGTATTTAGAAAAATAAACAAATAGGGGTTCCGCGCACA
TTTCCCCGAAAAGTGCCACCTGACGTCGACGGATCGGGAGATCTCCCGATCCCCTATGGTGCACTCTCAG
TACAATCTGCTCTGATGCCGCATAGTTAAGCCAGTATCTGCTCCCTGCTTGTGTGTTGGAGGTCGCTGAG
TAGTGCGCGAGCAAAATTTAAGCTACAACAAGGCAAGGCTTGACCGACAATTGCATGAAGAATCTGCTTA
GGGTTAGGCGTTTTGCGCTGCTTCG
Features (pLannotate 1.2.2; 34 found; start..end, strand, type, name):
     27..406     +  enhancer       CMV enhancer: human cytomegalovirus immediate early enhancer
    407..606     +  promoter       CMV promoter: human cytomegalovirus (CMV) immediate early promoter
    624..804     +  LTR            5' LTR (truncated): truncated 5' long terminal repeat (LTR) from HIV-1
    851..976     +  misc_feature   HIV-1 Ψ: packaging signal of human immunodeficiency virus type 1
    960..1323    +  CDS            HIV-1 gag (fragment): gag protein from human immunodeficiency virus 1; gag
   1469..1702    +  misc_feature   RRE: The Rev response element (RRE) of HIV-1 allows for Rev-dependent mRNA export from the nucleus to the cytoplasm.
   2079..2179    +  CDS            Rev (fragment): human immunodeficiency virus 1 (HIV-1) Rev protein; rev; enhances nuclear export of unspliced and incompletely spliced viral mRNAs
   2229..2346    +  misc_feature   cPPT/CTS: central polypurine tract and central termination sequence of HIV-1
   2399..2669    +  protein_bind   tetracycline response element: contains seven copies of the tetracycline operator tetO tetracycline repressor TetR
   2680..2697    +  misc_feature   MCS (fragment): pUC18/19 multiple cloning site
   2702..2740    +  promoter       minimal CMV promoter: human cytomegalovirus (CMV) immediate early promoter
   2901..3620    +  CDS            EGFP: the original enhanced GFP (Yang et al., 1996) mammalian codon-optimized
   3778..4240    +  misc_feature   IRES: internal ribosome entry site (IRES) of the encephalomyocarditis virus (EMCV)
   4254..4853    +  CDS            PuroR: puromycin N-acetyltransferase; pac from Streptomyces alboniger; confers resistance to puromycin
   4922..4945    +  misc_feature   MCS (fragment): pBluescript multiple cloning site
   4945..5533    +  misc_feature   WPRE: woodchuck hepatitis virus posttranscriptional regulatory element
   5470..6051    +  CDS            nef (fragment): NEF_HV1H2 - Experimental evidence at protein level: Swiss-Prot protein existence level 1. Extracellular Nef protein targets CD4(+) T-lymphocytes for apoptosis by interacting with CXCR4 surface receptors. From Human immunodeficiency virus type 1 group M subtype B (isolate HXB2) (HIV-1).
   6058..6238    +  LTR            5' LTR (truncated): truncated 5' long terminal repeat (LTR) from HIV-1
   6270..6494    +  polyA_signal   bGH poly(A) signal: bovine growth hormone polyadenylation signal
   6498..6519    +  promoter       SV40 promoter (fragment): SV40 enhancer and early promoter
   6540..6968    +  rep_origin     f1 ori (sequence partly withheld): f1 bacteriophage origin of replication; arrow indicates direction of (+) strand synthesis
   6982..7311    +  promoter       SV40 promoter: SV40 enhancer and early promoter
   7359..7406    +  promoter       EM7 promoter: synthetic bacterial promoter&nbsp
   7425..7799    +  CDS            BleoR: antibiotic-binding protein; Sh ble from Streptoalloteichus hindustanus; confers resistance to bleomycin, phleomycin, and Zeocin™
   7809..7934    +  CDS            ble (fragment): BLE_KLEPN - Experimental evidence at protein level: Swiss-Prot protein existence level 1. Binding protein with a strong affinity to the bleomycin family of antibiotics. Binds to CL990; an antimitotic-antibiotic compound. From Klebsiella pneumoniae.
   7929..8050    +  polyA_signal   SV40 poly(A) signal: SV40 polyadenylation signal
   8123..8139    -  protein_bind   lac operator: The lac repressor binds to the lac operator to inhibit transcription in E. coli. This inhibition can be relieved by adding lactose or isopropyl-β-D-thiogalactopyranoside (IPTG). lac repressor encoded by lacI
   8147..8177    -  promoter       lac promoter: promoter for the E. coli lac operon
   8192..8213    -  protein_bind   CAP binding site: CAP binding activates transcription in the presence of cAMP. E. coli catabolite activator protein
   8226..8318    -  CDS            lacI (fragment): lac repressor; lacI; The lac repressor binds to the lac operator to inhibit transcription in E. coli. This inhibition can be relieved by adding lactose or isopropyl-β-D-thiogalactopyranoside (IPTG).
   8501..9089    -  rep_origin     ori: high-copy-number ColE1/pMB1/pBR322/pUC origin of replication
   9260..10120   -  CDS            AmpR: β-lactamase; bla; confers resistance to ampicillin, carbenicillin, and related antibiotics
  10121..10225   -  promoter       AmpR promoter: bla
  10284..10336   -  misc_feature   bom (fragment): basis of mobility region from pBR322
