>Addgene plasmid #84041 | FUW-tetO-EGFP Sequencing Result | analyzer sequence | sequence record 164306
CGATGTACGGGCCAGATATACGCGTTGACATTGATTATTGACTAGTTATTAATAGTAATCAATTACGGGG
TCATTAGTTCATAGCCCATATATGGAGTTCCGCGTTACATAACTTACGGTAAATGGCCCGCCTGGCTGAC
CGCCCAACGACCCCCGCCCATTGACGTCAATAATGACGTATGTTCCCATAGTAACGCCAATAGGGACTTT
CCATTGACGTCAATGGGTGGAGTATTTACGGTAAACTGCCCACTTGGCAGTACATCAAGTGTATCATATG
CCAAGTACGCCCCCTATTGACGTCAATGACGGTAAATGGCCCGCCTGGCATTATGCCCAGTACATGACCT
TATGGGACTTTCCTACTTGGCAGTACATCTACGTATTAGTCATCGCTATTACCATGGTGATGCGGTTTTG
GCAGTACATCAATGGGCGTGGATAGCGGTTTGACTCACGGGGATTTCCAAGTCTCCACCCCATTGACGTC
AATGGGAGTTTGTTTTGGCACCAAAATCAACGGGACTTTCCAAAATGTCGTAACAACTCCGCCCCATTGA
CGCAAATGGGCGGTAGGCGTGTACGGTGGGAGGTCTATATAAGCAGCGCGTTTTGCCTGTACTGGGTCTC
TCTGGTTAGACCAGATCTGAGCCTGGGAGCTCTCTGGCTAACTAGGGAACCCACTGCTTAAGCCTCAATA
AAGCTTGCCTTGAGTGCTTCAAGTAGTGTGTGCCCGTCTGTTGTGTGACTCTGGTAACTAGAGATCCCTC
AGACCCTTTTAGTCAGTGTGGAAAATCTCTAGCAGTGGCGCCCGAACAGGGACTTGAAAGCGAAAGGGAA
ACCAGAGGAGCTCTCTCGACGCAGGACTCGGCTTGCTGAAGCGCGCACGGCAAGAGGCGAGGGGCGGCGA
CTGGTGAGTACGCCAAAAATTTTGACTAGCGGAGGCTAGAAGGAGAGAGATGGGTGCGAGAGCGTCAGTA
TTAAGCGGGGGAGAATTAGATCGCGATGGGAAAAAATTCGGTTAAGGCCAGGGGGAAAGAAAAAATATAA
ATTAAAACATATAGTATGGGCAAGCAGGGAGCTAGAACGATTCGCAGTTAATCCTGGCCTGTTAGAAACA
TCAGAAGGCTGTAGACAAATACTGGGACAGCTACAACCATCCCTTCAGACAGGATCAGAAGAACTTAGAT
CATTATATAATACAGTAGCAACCCTCTATTGTGTGCATCAAAGGATAGAGATAAAAGACACCAAGGAAGC
TTTAGACAAGATAGAGGAAGAGCAAAACAAAAGTAAGACCACCGCACAGCAAGCGGCCGCTGATCTTCAG
ACCTGGAGGAGGAGATATGAGGGACAATTGGAGAAGTGAATTATATAAATATAAAGTAGTAAAAATTGAA
CCATTAGGAGTAGCACCCACCAAGGCAAAGAGAAGAGTGGTGCAGAGAGAAAAAAGAGCAGTGGGAATAG
GAGCTTTGTTCCTTGGGTTCTTGGGAGCAGCAGGAAGCACTATGGGCGCAGCGTCAATGACGCTGACGGT
ACAGGCCAGACAATTATTGTCTGGTATAGTGCAGCAGCAGAACAATTTGCTGAGGGCTATTGAGGCGCAA
CAGCATCTGTTGCAACTCACAGTCTGGGGCATCAAGCAGCTCCAGGCAAGAATCCTGGCTGTGGAAAGAT
ACCTAAAGGATCAACAGCTCCTGGGGATTTGGGGTTGCTCTGGAAAACTCATTTGCACCACTGCTGTGCC
TTGGAATGCTAGTTGGAGTAATAAATCTCTGGAACAGATTTGGAATCACACGACCTGGATGGAGTGGGAC
AGAGAAATTAACAATTACACAAGCTTAATACACTCCTTAATTGAAGAATCGCAAAACCAGCAAGAAAAGA
ATGAACAAGAATTATTGGAATTAGATAAATGGGCAAGTTTGTGGAATTGGTTTAACATAACAAATTGGCT
GTGGTATATAAAATTATTCATAATGATAGTAGGAGGCTTGGTAGGTTTAAGAATAGTTTTTGCTGTACTT
TCTATAGTGAATAGAGTTAGGCAGGGATATTCACCATTATCGTTTCAGACCCACCTCCCAACCCCGAGGG
GACCCGACAGGCCCGAAGGAATAGAAGAAGAAGGTGGAGAGAGAGACAGAGACAGATCCATTCGATTAGT
GAACGGATCGGCACTGCGTGCGCCAATTCTGCAGACAAATGGCAGTATTCATCCACAATTTTAAAAGAAA
AGGGGGGATTGGGGGGTACAGTGCAGGGGAAAGAATAGTAGACATAATAGCAACAGACATACAAACTAAA
GAATTACAAAAACAAATTACAAAAATTCAAAATTTTCGGGTTTATTACAGGGACAGCAGAGATCCAGTTT
GGTTATCGAGTTTACCACTCCCTATCAGTGATAGAGAAAAGTGAAAGTCGAGTTTACCACTCCCTATCAG
TGATAGAGAAAAGTGAAAGTCGAGTTTACCACTCCCTATCAGTGATAGAGAAAAGTGAAAGTCGAGTTTA
CCACTCCCTATCAGTGATAGAGAAAAGTGAAAGTCGAGTTTACCACTCCCTATCAGTGATAGAGAAAAGT
GAAAGTCGAGTTTACCACTCCCTATCAGTGATAGAGAAAAGTGAAAGTCGAGTTTACCACTCCCTATCAG
TGATAGAGAAAAGTGAAAGTCGAGCTCGGTACCCGGGTCGAGGTAGGCGTGTACGGTGGGAGGCCTATAT
AAGCAGAGCTCGTTTAGTGAACCGTCAGATCGCCTGGAGACGCCATCCACGCTGTTTTGACCTCCATAGA
AGACACCGGGACCGATCCAGCCTCCGCGGCCCCGAATTGGCCGCAACAAGATCTGCGATCTAAGTAAGCT
TGGCATTCCGGTACTGTTGGTAAAGCCACCATGGTGAGCAAGGGCGAGGAGCTGTTCACCGGGGTGGTGC
CCATCCTGGTCGAGCTGGACGGCGACGTAAACGGCCACAAGTTCAGCGTGTCCGGCGAGGGCGAGGGCGA
TGCCACCTACGGCAAGCTGACCCTGAAGTTCATCTGCACCACCGGCAAGCTGCCCGTGCCCTGGCCCACC
CTCGTGACCACCCTGACCTACGGCGTGCAGTGCTTCAGCCGCTACCCCGACCACATGAAGCAGCACGACT
TCTTCAAGTCCGCCATGCCCGAAGGCTACGTCCAGGAGCGCACCATCTTCTTCAAGGACGACGGCAACTA
CAAGACCCGCGCCGAGGTGAAGTTCGAGGGCGACACCCTGGTGAACCGCATCGAGCTGAAGGGCATCGAC
TTCAAGGAGGACGGCAACATCCTGGGGCACAAGCTGGAGTACAACTACAACAGCCACAACGTCTATATCA
TGGCCGACAAGCAGAAGAACGGCATCAAGGTGAACTTCAAGATCCGCCACAACATCGAGGACGGCAGCGT
GCAGCTCGCCGACCACTACCAGCAGAACACCCCCATCGGCGACGGCCCCGTGCTGCTGCCCGACAACCAC
TACCTGAGCACCCAGTCCGCCCTGAGCAAAGACCCCAACGAGAAGCGCGATCACATGGTCCTGCTGGAGT
TCGTGACCGCCGCCGGGATCACTCTCGGCATGGACGAGCTGTACAAGTAAAGCGGCCAACTCGACGTTAT
TCCCTTCGATCGAATTCCGCCCCTCTCCCTCCCCCCCCCCTAACGTTACTGGCCGAAGCCGCTTGGAATA
AGGCCGGTGTGCGTTTGTCTATATGTTATTTTCCACCATATTGCCGTCTTTTGGCAATGTGAGGGCCCGG
AAACCTGGCCCTGTCTTCTTGACGAGCATTCCTAGGGGTCTTTCCCCTCTCGCCAAAGGAATGCAAGGTC
TGTTGAATGTCGTGAAGGAAGCAGTTCCTCTGGAAGCTTCTTGAAGACAAACAACGTCTGTAGCGACCCT
TTGCAGGCAGCGGAACCCCCCACCTGGCGACAGGTGCCTCTGCGGCCAAAAGCCACGTGTATAAGATACA
CCTGCAAAGGCGGCACAACCCCAGTGCCACGTTGTGAGTTGGATAGTTGTGGAAAGAGTCAAATGGCTCT
CCTCAAGCGTATTCAACAAGGGGCTGAAGGATGCCCAGAAGGTACCCCATTGTATGGGATCTGATCTGGG
GCCTCGGTGCACATGCTTTACATGTGTTTAGTCGAGGTTAAAAAAACGTCTAGGCCCCCCGAACCACGGG
GACGTGGTTTTCCTTTGAAAAACACGATGATAATATGGCCACAACCATGACCGAGTACAAGCCCACGGTG
CGCCTCGCCACCCGCGACGACGTCCCCAGGGCCGTACGCACCCTCGCCGCCGCGTTCGCCGACTACCCCG
CCACGCGCCACACCGTCGATCCGGACCGCCACATCGAGCGGGTCACCGAGCTGCAAGAACTCTTCCTCAC
GCGCGTCGGGCTCGACATCGGCAAGGTGTGGGTCGCGGACGACGGCGCCGCGGTGGCGGTCTGGACCACG
CCGGAGAGCGTCGAAGCGGGGGCGGTGTTCGCCGAGATCGGCCCGCGCATGGCCGAGTTGAGCGGTTCCC
GGCTGGCCGCGCAGCAACAGATGGAAGGCCTCCTGGCGCCGCACCGGCCCAAGGAGCCCGCGTGGTTCCT
GGCCACCGTCGGCGTCTCGCCCGACCACCAGGGCAAGGGTCTGGGCAGCGCCGTCGTGCTCCCCGGAGTG
GAGGCGGCCGAGCGCGCCGGGGTGCCCGCCTTCCTGGAGACCTCCGCGCCCCGCAACCTCCCCTTCTACG
AGCGGCTCGGCTTCACCGTCACCGCCGACGTCGAGGTGCCCGAAGGACCGCGCACCTGGTGCATGACCCG
CAAGCCCGGTGCCTGACGCCCGCCCCACGACCCGCAGCGCCCGACCGAAAGGAGCGCACGACCCCATGCA
TCGATTTCGAACCCAATTCGATATCAAGCTTATCGATAATCAACCTCTGGATTACAAAATTTGTGAAAGA
TTGACTGGTATTCTTAACTATGTTGCTCCTTTTACGCTATGTGGATACGCTGCTTTAATGCCTTTGTATC
ATGCTATTGCTTCCCGTATGGCTTTCATTTTCTCCTCCTTGTATAAATCCTGGTTGCTGTCTCTTTATGA
GGAGTTGTGGCCCGTTGTCAGGCAACGTGGCGTGGTGTGCACTGTGTTTGCTGACGCAACCCCCACTGGT
TGGGGCATTGCCACCACCTGTCAGCTCCTTTCCGGGACTTTCGCTTTCCCCCTCCCTATTGCCACGGCGG
AACTCATCGCCGCCTGCCTTGCCCGCTGCTGGACAGGGGCTCGGCTGTTGGGCACTGACAATTCCGTGGT
GTTGTCGGGGAAATCATCGTCCTTTCCTTGGCTGCTCGCCTGTGTTGCCACCTGGATTCTGCGCGGGACG
TCCTTCTGCTACGTCCCTTCGGCCCTCAATCCAGCGGACCTTCCTTCCCGCGGCCTGCTGCCGGCTCTGC
GGCCTCTTCCGCGTCTTCGCCTTCGCCCTCAGACGAGTCGGATCTCCCTTTGGGCCGCCTCCCCGCATCG
ATACCGTCGACCTCGAGACCTAGAAAAACATGGAGCAATCACAAGTAGCAATACAGCAGCTACCAATGCT
GATTGTGCCTGGCTAGAAGCACAAGAGGAGGAGGAGGTGGGTTTTCCAGTCACACCTCAGGTACCTTTAA
GACCAATGACTTACAAGGCAGCTGTAGATCTTAGCCACTTTTTAAAAGAAAAGGGGGGACTGGAAGGGCT
AATTCACTCCCAACGAAGACAAGATATCCTTGATCTGTGGATCTACCACACACAAGGCTACTTCCCTGAT
TGGCAGAACTACACACCAGGGCCAGGGATCAGATATCCACTGACCTTTGGATGGTGCTACAAGCTAGTAC
CAGTTGAGCAAGAGAAGGTAGAAGAAGCCAATGAAGGAGAGAACACCCGCTTGTTACACCCTGTGAGCCT
GCATGGGATGGATGACCCGGAGAGAGAAGTATTAGAGTGGAGGTTTGACAGCCGCCTAGCATTTCATCAC
ATGGCCCGAGAGCTGCATCCGGACTGTACTGGGTCTCTCTGGTTAGACCAGATCTGAGCCTGGGAGCTCT
CTGGCTAACTAGGGAACCCACTGCTTAAGCCTCAATAAAGCTTGCCTTGAGTGCTTCAAGTAGTGTGTGC
CCGTCTGTTGTGTGACTCTGGTAACTAGAGATCCCTCAGACCCTTTTAGTCAGTGTGGAAAATCTCTAGC
AGGGCCCGTTTAAACCCGCTGATCAGCCTCGACTGTGCCTTCTAGTTGCCAGCCATCTGTTGTTTGCCCC
TCCCCCGTGCCTTCCTTGACCCTGGAAGGTGCCACTCCCACTGTCCTTTCCTAATAAAATGAGGAAATTG
CATCGCATTGTCTGAGTAGGTGTCATTCTATTCTGGGGGGTGGGGTGGGGCAGGACAGCAAGGGGGAGGA
TTGGGAAGACAATAGCAGGCATGCTGGGGATGCGGTGGGCTCTATGGCTTCTGAGGCGGAAAGAACCAGC
TGGGGCTCTAGGGGGTATCCCC
[124 nt withheld, positions 6533-6656]
C
[91 nt withheld, positions 6658-6748]
A
[49 nt withheld, positions 6750-6798]
CCTTTGACGTTGGAGTCCACGTTCTTT
[37 nt withheld, positions 6826-6862]
ACCCTATCTCGGTCTATTCTTTTGATTTATAAGGGATTTTGCCGATTTCGGCCTATTGGTTAAAAAATGA
GCTGATTTAACAAAAATTTAACGCGAATTAATTCTGTGGAATGTGTGTCAGTTAGGGTGTGGAAAGTCCC
CAGGCTCCCCAGCAGGCAGAAGTATGCAAAGCATGCATCTCAATTAGTCAGCAACCAGGTGTGGAAAGTC
CCCAGGCTCCCCAGCAGGCAGAAGTATGCAAAGCATGCATCTCAATTAGTCAGCAACCATAGTCCCGCCC
CTAACTCCGCCCATCCCGCCCCTAACTCCGCCCAGTTCCGCCCATTCTCCGCCCCATGGCTGACTAATTT
TTTTTATTTATGCAGAGGCCGAGGCCGCCTCTGCCTCTGAGCTATTCCAGAAGTAGTGAGGAGGCTTTTT
TGGAGGCCTAGGCTTTTGCAAAAAGCTCCCGGGAGCTTGTATATCCATTTTCGGATCTGATCAGCACGTG
TTGACAATTAATCATCGGCATAGTATATCGGCATAGTATAATACGACAAGGTGAGGAACTAAACCATGGC
CAAGTTGACCAGTGCCGTTCCGGTGCTCACCGCGCGCGACGTCGCCGGAGCGGTCGAGTTCTGGACCGAC
CGGCTCGGGTTCTCCCGGGACTTCGTGGAGGACGACTTCGCCGGTGTGGTCCGGGACGACGTGACCCTGT
TCATCAGCGCGGTCCAGGACCAGGTGGTGCCGGACAACACCCTGGCCTGGGTGTGGGTGCGCGGCCTGGA
CGAGCTGTACGCCGAGTGGTCGGAGGTCGTGTCCACGAACTTCCGGGACGCCTCCGGGCCGGCCATGACC
GAGATCGGCGAGCAGCCGTGGGGGCGGGAGTTCGCCCTGCGCGACCCGGCCGGCAACTGCGTGCACTTCG
TGGCCGAGGAGCAGGACTGACACGTGCTACGAGATTTCGATTCCACCGCCGCCTTCTATGAAAGGTTGGG
CTTCGGAATCGTTTTCCGGGACGCCGGCTGGATGATCCTCCAGCGCGGGGATCTCATGCTGGAGTTCTTC
GCCCACCCCAACTTGTTTATTGCAGCTTATAATGGTTACAAATAAAGCAATAGCATCACAAATTTCACAA
ATAAAGCATTTTTTTCACTGCATTCTAGTTGTGGTTTGTCCAAACTCATCAATGTATCTTATCATGTCTG
TATACCGTCGACCTCTAGCTAGAGCTTGGCGTAATCATGGTCATAGCTGTTTCCTGTGTGAAATTGTTAT
CCGCTCACAATTCCACACAACATACGAGCCGGAAGCATAAAGTGTAAAGCCTGGGGTGCCTAATGAGTGA
GCTAACTCACATTAATTGCGTTGCGCTCACTGCCCGCTTTCCAGTCGGGAAACCTGTCGTGCCAGCTGCA
TTAATGAATCGGCCAACGCGCGGGGAGAGGCGGTTTGCGTATTGGGCGCTCTTCCGCTTCCTCGCTCACT
GACTCGCTGCGCTCGGTCGTTCGGCTGCGGCGAGCGGTATCAGCTCACTCAAAGGCGGTAATACGGTTAT
CCACAGAATCAGGGGATAACGCAGGAAAGAACATGTGAGCAAAAGGCCAGCAAAAGGCCAGGAACCGTAA
AAAGGCCGCGTTGCTGGCGTTTTTCCATAGGCTCCGCCCCCCTGACGAGCATCACAAAAATCGACGCTCA
AGTCAGAGGTGGCGAAACCCGACAGGACTATAAAGATACCAGGCGTTTCCCCCTGGAAGCTCCCTCGTGC
GCTCTCCTGTTCCGACCCTGCCGCTTACCGGATACCTGTCCGCCTTTCTCCCTTCGGGAAGCGTGGCGCT
TTCTCATAGCTCACGCTGTAGGTATCTCAGTTCGGTGTAGGTCGTTCGCTCCAAGCTGGGCTGTGTGCAC
GAACCCCCCGTTCAGCCCGACCGCTGCGCCTTATCCGGTAACTATCGTCTTGAGTCCAACCCGGTAAGAC
ACGACTTATCGCCACTGGCAGCAGCCACTGGTAACAGGATTAGCAGAGCGAGGTATGTAGGCGGTGCTAC
AGAGTTCTTGAAGTGGTGGCCTAACTACGGCTACACTAGAAGAACAGTATTTGGTATCTGCGCTCTGCTG
AAGCCAGTTACCTTCGGAAAAAGAGTTGGTAGCTCTTGATCCGGCAAACAAACCACCGCTGGTAGCGGTG
GTTTTTTTGTTTGCAAGCAGCAGATTACGCGCAGAAAAAAAGGATCTCAAGAAGATCCTTTGATCTTTTC
TACGGGGTCTGACGCTCAGTGGAACGAAAACTCACGTTAAGGGATTTTGGTCATGAGATTATCAAAAAGG
ATCTTCACCTAGATCCTTTTAAATTAAAAATGAAGTTTTAAATCAATCTAAAGTATATATGAGTAAACTT
GGTCTGACAGTTACCAATGCTTAATCAGTGAGGCACCTATCTCAGCGATCTGTCTATTTCGTTCATCCAT
AGTTGCCTGACTCCCCGTCGTGTAGATAACTACGATACGGGAGGGCTTACCATCTGGCCCCAGTGCTGCA
ATGATACCGCGAGACCCACGCTCACCGGCTCCAGATTTATCAGCAATAAACCAGCCAGCCGGAAGGGCCG
AGCGCAGAAGTGGTCCTGCAACTTTATCCGCCTCCATCCAGTCTATTAATTGTTGCCGGGAAGCTAGAGT
AAGTAGTTCGCCAGTTAATAGTTTGCGCAACGTTGTTGCCATTGCTACAGGCATCGTGGTGTCACGCTCG
TCGTTTGGTATGGCTTCATTCAGCTCCGGTTCCCAACGATCAAGGCGAGTTACATGATCCCCCATGTTGT
GCAAAAAAGCGGTTAGCTCCTTCGGTCCTCCGATCGTTGTCAGAAGTAAGTTGGCCGCAGTGTTATCACT
CATGGTTATGGCAGCACTGCATAATTCTCTTACTGTCATGCCATCCGTAAGATGCTTTTCTGTGACTGGT
GAGTACTCAACCAAGTCATTCTGAGAATAGTGTATGCGGCGACCGAGTTGCTCTTGCCCGGCGTCAATAC
GGGATAATACCGCGCCACATAGCAGAACTTTAAAAGTGCTCATCATTGGAAAACGTTCTTCGGGGCGAAA
ACTCTCAAGGATCTTACCGCTGTTGAGATCCAGTTCGATGTAACCCACTCGTGCACCCAACTGATCTTCA
GCATCTTTTACTTTCACCAGCGTTTCTGGGTGAGCAAAAACAGGAAGGCAAAATGCCGCAAAAAAGGGAA
TAAGGGCGACACGGAAATGTTGAATACTCATACTCTTCCTTTTTCAATATTATTGAAGCATTTATCAGGG
TTATTGTCTCATGAGCGGATACATATTTGAATGTATTTAGAAAAATAAACAAATAGGGGTTCCGCGCACA
TTTCCCCGAAAAGTGCCACCTGACGTCGACGGATCGGGAGATCTCCCGATCCCCTATGGTGCACTCTCAG
TACAATCTGCTCTGATGCCGCATAGTTAAGCCAGTATCTGCTCCCTGCTTGTGTGTTGGAGGTCGCTGAG
TAGTGCGCGAGCAAAATTTAAGCTACAACAAGGCAAGGCTTGACCGACAATTGCATGAAGAATCTGCTTA
GGGTTAGGCGTTTTGCGCTGCTTCG
Features (pLannotate 1.2.2; 34 found; start..end, strand, type, name):
     27..406     +  enhancer       CMV enhancer: human cytomegalovirus immediate early enhancer
    407..606     +  promoter       CMV promoter: human cytomegalovirus (CMV) immediate early promoter
    624..804     +  LTR            5' LTR (truncated): truncated 5' long terminal repeat (LTR) from HIV-1
    851..976     +  misc_feature   HIV-1 Ψ: packaging signal of human immunodeficiency virus type 1
    960..1323    +  CDS            HIV-1 gag (fragment): gag protein from human immunodeficiency virus 1; gag
   1469..1702    +  misc_feature   RRE: The Rev response element (RRE) of HIV-1 allows for Rev-dependent mRNA export from the nucleus to the cytoplasm.
   2079..2179    +  CDS            Rev (fragment): human immunodeficiency virus 1 (HIV-1) Rev protein; rev; enhances nuclear export of unspliced and incompletely spliced viral mRNAs
   2229..2346    +  misc_feature   cPPT/CTS: central polypurine tract and central termination sequence of HIV-1
   2399..2669    +  protein_bind   tetracycline response element: contains seven copies of the tetracycline operator tetO tetracycline repressor TetR
   2680..2697    +  misc_feature   MCS (fragment): pUC18/19 multiple cloning site
   2702..2740    +  promoter       minimal CMV promoter: human cytomegalovirus (CMV) immediate early promoter
   2901..3620    +  CDS            EGFP: the original enhanced GFP (Yang et al., 1996) mammalian codon-optimized
   3771..4233    +  misc_feature   IRES: internal ribosome entry site (IRES) of the encephalomyocarditis virus (EMCV)
   4247..4846    +  CDS            PuroR: puromycin N-acetyltransferase; pac from Streptomyces alboniger; confers resistance to puromycin
   4915..4938    +  misc_feature   MCS (fragment): pBluescript multiple cloning site
   4938..5526    +  misc_feature   WPRE: woodchuck hepatitis virus posttranscriptional regulatory element
   5463..6044    +  CDS            nef (fragment): NEF_HV1H2 - Experimental evidence at protein level: Swiss-Prot protein existence level 1. Extracellular Nef protein targets CD4(+) T-lymphocytes for apoptosis by interacting with CXCR4 surface receptors. From Human immunodeficiency virus type 1 group M subtype B (isolate HXB2) (HIV-1).
   6051..6231    +  LTR            5' LTR (truncated): truncated 5' long terminal repeat (LTR) from HIV-1
   6263..6487    +  polyA_signal   bGH poly(A) signal: bovine growth hormone polyadenylation signal
   6491..6512    +  promoter       SV40 promoter (fragment): SV40 enhancer and early promoter
   6533..6961    +  rep_origin     f1 ori (sequence partly withheld): f1 bacteriophage origin of replication; arrow indicates direction of (+) strand synthesis
   6975..7304    +  promoter       SV40 promoter: SV40 enhancer and early promoter
   7352..7399    +  promoter       EM7 promoter: synthetic bacterial promoter&nbsp
   7418..7792    +  CDS            BleoR: antibiotic-binding protein; Sh ble from Streptoalloteichus hindustanus; confers resistance to bleomycin, phleomycin, and Zeocin™
   7802..7927    +  CDS            ble (fragment): BLE_KLEPN - Experimental evidence at protein level: Swiss-Prot protein existence level 1. Binding protein with a strong affinity to the bleomycin family of antibiotics. Binds to CL990; an antimitotic-antibiotic compound. From Klebsiella pneumoniae.
   7922..8043    +  polyA_signal   SV40 poly(A) signal: SV40 polyadenylation signal
   8116..8132    -  protein_bind   lac operator: The lac repressor binds to the lac operator to inhibit transcription in E. coli. This inhibition can be relieved by adding lactose or isopropyl-β-D-thiogalactopyranoside (IPTG). lac repressor encoded by lacI
   8140..8170    -  promoter       lac promoter: promoter for the E. coli lac operon
   8185..8206    -  protein_bind   CAP binding site: CAP binding activates transcription in the presence of cAMP. E. coli catabolite activator protein
   8219..8311    -  CDS            lacI (fragment): lac repressor; lacI; The lac repressor binds to the lac operator to inhibit transcription in E. coli. This inhibition can be relieved by adding lactose or isopropyl-β-D-thiogalactopyranoside (IPTG).
   8494..9082    -  rep_origin     ori: high-copy-number ColE1/pMB1/pBR322/pUC origin of replication
   9253..10113   -  CDS            AmpR: β-lactamase; bla; confers resistance to ampicillin, carbenicillin, and related antibiotics
  10114..10218   -  promoter       AmpR promoter: bla
  10277..10329   -  misc_feature   bom (fragment): basis of mobility region from pBR322
