[The description below was written by a language model from this plasmid's Addgene catalogue record and pLannotate feature annotations shown in this document.]
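Description:
FUW-tetO-EGFP is a third-generation lentiviral transfer plasmid of about 10.5 kb, built on the FUW backbone, for doxycycline-inducible expression of EGFP together with puromycin resistance in mammalian cells. It is propagated in E. coli as a high-copy plasmid through a ColE1/pUC-type origin with ampicillin selection (AmpR), and it also carries an f1 origin. Outside the viral region, the backbone has an SV40/EM7-driven BleoR (Zeocin/bleomycin resistance) cassette with an SV40 poly(A) signal. According to the depositor, the plasmid was made from FUW-tetO-hOct4 by replacing the hOct4 insert with an EGFP-IRES-Puro cassette taken from another lentiviral reporter plasmid; the EcoRI sites used for cloning were destroyed.

The viral genome is transcribed in packaging cells from a CMV enhancer/promoter fused to a truncated HIV-1 5' LTR, the Tat-independent arrangement typical of third-generation systems. It is followed by the Ψ packaging signal with a gag fragment, the RRE for Rev-dependent nuclear export, and the cPPT/CTS. The internal expression unit consists of a tetracycline response element with seven tetO copies joined to a minimal CMV promoter. This drives a single bicistronic transcript in which EGFP is translated first and an EMCV IRES directs translation of puromycin N-acetyltransferase. A WPRE enhances transcript expression, and the unit ends at a truncated 3' LTR followed by a bGH poly(A) signal. No tetracycline transactivator is annotated, so induction requires one to be supplied separately; puromycin resistance is likewise inducer-dependent. The record does not state a specific use, but an EGFP version of a tetO factor vector would suit use as a fluorescent control. The two annotated sequence records differ by only a few bases and share the same features.
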