Addgene plasmid #84041: FUW-tetO-EGFP
Purpose: 3rd generation lentiviral transfer plasmid. Expresses EGFP and puromycin resistance in mammalian cells under the control of a doxycycline-inducible promoter
Depositing lab: Stefano Piccolo. Depositing organization: University of Padua. Publication: Induction of Expandable Tissue-Specific Stem/Progenitor Cells through Transient Expression of YAP/TAZ. Panciera T, Azzolin L, Fujimura A, Di Biagio D, Frasson C, Bresolin S, Soligo S, Basso G, Bicciato S, Rosato A, Cordenonsi M, Piccolo S. Cell Stem Cell. 2016 Sep 9. pii: S1934-5909(16)30256-9. doi: 10.1016/j.stem.2016.08.009. PubMed 27641305.
Backbone
  Vector backbone: FUW
  Backbone size w/o insert (bp): 8482
  Total vector size (bp): 10463
  Vector type: Mammalian Expression, Lentiviral
Growth in bacteria
  Bacterial resistance: Ampicillin, 100 μg/mL
  Growth temperature: 37°C
  Growth strain: NEB Stable
  Growth instructions: Stbl3, 37ºC
  Copy number: High Copy
Gene/Insert
  Gene/Insert name: Enhanced Green Fluorescence Protein, Puromycin resistance gene (alt name: EGFP-IRES-Puro)
  Insert size (bp): 1947
  Promoter: TRE-CMV
  Cloning method: Restriction Enzyme; 5′ cloning site EcoRI (destroyed during cloning); 3′ cloning site EcoRI (destroyed during cloning)
  Sequencing primers: 5′ LNCX; 3′ pBluescriptKS
Terms and licenses: Academic/Nonprofit Terms; Industry Terms: Not Available to Industry
Depositor comments: The construct FUW-tetO-EGFP was obtained from FUW-tetO-hOct4 (Addgene #20726) by replacing hOct4 with the EGFP-ires-puro cassette from PL-SIN-EOS-C(3+)-EiP (Addgene #21313).
How to cite: FUW-tetO-EGFP was a gift from Stefano Piccolo (Addgene plasmid # 84041 ; http://n2t.net/addgene:84041 ; RRID:Addgene_84041)
