>Addgene plasmid #84041 | FUW-tetO-EGFP | depositor partial sequence | sequence record 160623 | LNCX 5'-AGCTCGTTTAGTGAACCGTCAGATC-3'
TGTTTTGACCTCATAGAAGACAACCGGGACCGATCCAGCCTCCGCGGCCCCGAATTGGCCGCAACAAGAT
CTGCGATCTAAGTAAGCTTGGCATTCCGGTACTGTTGGTAAAGCCACCATGGTGAGCAAGGGCGAGGAGC
TGTTCACCGGGGTGGTGCCCATCCTGGTCGAGCTGGACGGCGACGTAAACGGCCACAAGTTCAGCGTGTC
CGGCGAGGGCGAGGGCGATGCCACCTACGGCAAGCTGACCCTGAAGTTCATCTGCACCACCGGCAAGCTG
CCCGTGCCCTGGCCCACCCTCGTGACCACCCTGACCTACGGCGTGCAGTGCTTCAGCCGCTACCCCGACC
ACATGAAGCAGCACGACTTCTTCAAGTCCGCCATGCCCGAAGGCTACGTCCAGGAGCGCACCATCTTCTT
CAAGGACGACGGCAACTACAAGACCCGCGCCGAGGTGAAGTTCGAGGGCGACACCCTGGTGAACCGCATC
GAGCTGAAGGGCATCGACTTCAAGGAGGACGGCAACATCCTGGGGCACAAGCTGGAGTACAACTACAACA
GCCACAACGTCTATATCATGGCCGACAAGCAGAAGAACGGCATCAAGGTGAACTTCAAGATCCGCCACAA
CATCGAGGACGGCAGCGTGCAGCTCGCCGACCACTACCAGCAGAACACCCCCATCGGCGACGGCCCCGTG
CTGCTGCCCGACAACCACTACCTGAGCACCCAGTCCGCCCTGAGCAAAGACCCCAACGAGAAGCGCGATC
ACATGGTCCTGCTGGAGTTCGTGACCGCCGCCGGGATCACTCTCGGCATGGACGAGCTGTACAAGTAAAG
CGGCCAACTCGACGTTATTCCCTTCGATCGAATTCCGCCCCCCCCCCCCTCT
