>Addgene plasmid #84041 | FUW-tetO-EGFP | depositor partial sequence | sequence record 160624 | pBluescriptKS 5'-TCGAGGTCGACGGTATC-3'
AGGCGAAGACGCGGAAGAGGCCGCAGAGCCGGCAGCAGGCCGCGGGAAGGAAGGTCCGCTGGATTGAGGG
CCGAAGGGACGTAGCAGAAGGACGTCCCGCGCAGAATCCAGGTGGCAACACAGGCGAGCAGCCAAGGAAA
GGACGATGATTTCCCCGACAACACCACGGAATTGTCAGTGCCCAACAGCCGAGCCCCTGTCCAGCAGCGG
GCAAGGCAGGCGGCGATGAGTTCCGCCGTGGCAATAGGGAGGGGGAAAGCGAAAGTCCCGGAAAGGAGCT
GACAGGTGGTGGCAATGCCCCAACCAGTGGGGGTTGCGTCAGCAAACACAGTGCACACCACGCCACGTTG
CCTGACAACGGGCCACAACTCCTCATAAAGAGACAGCAACCAGGATTTATACAAGGAGGAGAAAATGAAA
GCCATACGGGAAGCAATAGCATGATACAAAGGCATTAAAGCAGCGTATCCACATAGCGTAAAAGGAGCAA
CATAGTTAAGAATACCAGTCAATCTTTCACAAATTTTGTAATCCAGAGGTTGATTATCGATAAGCTTGAT
ATCGAATTGGGTTCGAAATCGATGCATGGGGTCGTGCGCTCCTTTCGGTCGGGCGCTGCGGGTCGTGGGG
CGGGCGTCAGGCACCGGGCTTGCGGGTCATGCACCAGGTGCGCGGTCCTTCGGGCACCTCGACGTCGGCG
GTGACGGTGAAGCCGAGCCGCTCGTAGAAGGGGAGGTTGCGGGGCGCGGAGGTCTCCAGGAAGGCGGGCA
CCCCGGCGCGCTCGGCCGCCTCCACTCCGGGGAGCACGACGGCGCTGCCCAGACCCTTGCCCTGGTGGTC
GGGCGAGACGCCGACGGTGGCCAGGAACCACGCGGGCTCCTTGGGCCGGTGCGGCGCCAGGAGGCCTTCC
ATCTGTTGCTGCGCGGCCAGCCGGGAACCGCTC
