>Addgene plasmid #84041 | FUW-tetO-EGFP | addgene partial sequence | sequence record 164301 | LNCX 5'-AGCTCGTTTAGTGAACCGTCAGATC-3'
TCCACGCTGTTTTGACCTCCATAGAAGACACCGGGACCGATCCAGCCTCCGCGGCCCCGAATTGGCCGCA
ACAAGATCTGCGATCTAAGTAAGCTTGGCATTCCGGTACTGTTGGTAAAGCCACCATGGTGAGCAAGGGC
GAGGAGCTGTTCACCGGGGTGGTGCCCATCCTGGTCGAGCTGGACGGCGACGTAAACGGCCACAAGTTCA
GCGTGTCCGGCGAGGGCGAGGGCGATGCCACCTACGGCAAGCTGACCCTGAAGTTCATCTGCACCACCGG
CAAGCTGCCCGTGCCCTGGCCCACCCTCGTGACCACCCTGACCTACGGCGTGCAGTGCTTCAGCCGCTAC
CCCGACCACATGAAGCAGCACGACTTCTTCAAGTCCGCCATGCCCGAAGGCTACGTCCAGGAGCGCACCA
TCTTCTTCAAGGACGACGGCAACTACAAGACCCGCGCCGAGGTGAAGTTCGAGGGCGACACCCTGGTGAA
CCGCATCGAGCTGAAGGGCATCGACTTCAAGGAGGACGGCAACATCCTGGGGCACAAGCTGGAGTACAAC
TACAACAGCCACAACGTCTATATCATGGCCGACAAGCAGAAGAACGGCATCAAGGTGAACTTCAAGATCC
GCCACAACATCGAGGACGGCAGCGTGCAGCTCGCCGACCACTACCAGCAGAACACCCCCATCGGCGACGG
CCCCGTGCTGCTGCCCGACAACCACTACCTGAGCACCCAGTCCGCCCTGAGCAAAGACCCCAACGAGAAG
CGCGATCACATGGTCCTGCTGGAGTTCGTGACCGCCGCCGGGATCACTCTCGGCATGGACGAGCTGTACA
AGTAAAGCGGCCAACTCGACGTTATTCCCTTCGATCGAATTCCGCCCC
