>Addgene plasmid #84041 | FUW-tetO-EGFP | addgene partial sequence | sequence record 164305 | WPRE-R 5'-CATAGCGTAAAAGGAGCAACA-3'
CAGTCAATCTTTCACAAATTTTGTAATCCAGAGGTTGATTATCGATAAGCTTGATATCGAATTGGGTTCG
AAATCGATGCATGGGGTCGTGCGCTCCTTTCGGTCGGGCGCTGCGGGTCGTGGGGCGGGCGTCAGGCACC
GGGCTTGCGGGTCATGCACCAGGTGCGCGGTCCTTCGGGCACCTCGACGTCGGCGGTGACGGTGAAGCCG
AGCCGCTCGTAGAAGGGGAGGTTGCGGGGCGCGGAGGTCTCCAGGAAGGCGGGCACCCCGGCGCGCTCGG
CCGCCTCCACTCCGGGGAGCACGACGGCGCTGCCCAGACCCTTGCCCTGGTGGTCGGGCGAGACGCCGAC
GGTGGCCAGGAACCACGCGGGCTCCTTGGGCCGGTGCGGCGCCAGGAGGCCTTCCATCTGTTGCTGCGCG
GCCAGCCGGGAACCGCTCAACTCGGCCATGCGCGGGCCGATCTCGGCGAACACCGCCCCCGCTTCGACGC
TCTCCGGCGTGGTCCAGACCGCCACCGCGGCGCCGTCGTCCGCGACCCACACCTTGCCGATGTCGAGCCC
GACGCGCGTGAGGAAGAGTTCTTGCAGCTCGGTGACCCGCTCGATGTGGCGGTCCGGATCGACGGTGTGG
CGCGTGGCGGGGTAGTCGGCGAACGCGGCGGCGAGGGTGCGTACGGCCCTGGGGACGTCGTCGCGGGTGG
CGAGGCGCACCGTGGGCTTGTACTCGGTCATGGTTGTGGCCATATTATCATCGTGTTTTTCAAAGGAAAA
CCACGTCCCCGTGGTTCGGGGGGCCTAGACGTTTTTTTAACCTCGACTAAACACATGTAAAGCATGTGCA
CCGAGGCCCCAGATCAGATCCCATACAATGGGGTACCTTCTGGGCATCCTTCAGCCCCTTGTTGAATACG
CTTGAGGAGAGCCATTTGACTCTTTCCACAACTATCCAACTCACAACGTGGCACTGGGGTTGTGCCGCCT
TTGCAGGTGTATCTTATACACGTGGCTTTTGGCCGCAGAGGCACCTGTCGCCAGGTGGG
